Addgene plasmid #229789: Bxb1-GA_AIO-GZV-SynZiFTR_mNgn2 donor
Purpose: Bxb1-GA donor plasmid with downstream tandem syntax for all-in-one grazoprevir-inducible expression of mouse neurogenin 2
Depositing lab: Richard Davis. Depositing organization: Leiden University Medical Center. Publication: STRAIGHT-IN Dual: a platform for dual, single-copy integrations of DNA payloads and gene circuits into human induced pluripotent stem cells. Blanch-Asensio A, Ploessl DS, Wang NB, Mummery CL, Galloway KE, Davis RP. bioRxiv [Preprint]. 2024 Oct 17:2024.10.17.616637. doi: 10.1101/2024.10.17.616637. PubMed 39464154.
Backbone
  Vector backbone: pBR322/pUC
  Backbone size w/o insert (bp): 4700
  Vector type: Mammalian Expression, Synthetic Biology
Growth in bacteria
  Bacterial resistance: Ampicillin, 100 μg/mL
  Growth temperature: 37°C
  Growth strain: NEB Stable
  Copy number: High Copy
Gene/Insert
  Gene/Insert name: mNgn2; ZF10-NS3-p65
  Species: M. musculus (mouse)
  Insert size (bp): 6300
  Entrez Gene: Neurog2 (a.k.a. Atoh4, Math4A, bHLHa8, ngn-2, ngn2)
  Promoter: ZF10 and CAG
  Cloning method: Gibson Cloning
Terms and licenses: Academic/Nonprofit Terms; Industry Terms: Not Available to Industry
Depositor comments: Please visit https://doi.org/10.1101/2024.10.17.616637 for bioRxiv preprint.
How to cite: Bxb1-GA_AIO-GZV-SynZiFTR_mNgn2 donor was a gift from Richard Davis (Addgene plasmid # 229789 ; http://n2t.net/addgene:229789 ; RRID:Addgene_229789)
