[The description below was written by a language model from this plasmid's Addgene catalogue record and pLannotate feature annotations shown in this document.]
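Description:
Bxb1-GA_AIO-GZV-SynZiFTR_mNgn2 donor is an 11 kb mammalian expression and synthetic-biology plasmid built on a pBR322/pUC backbone. It serves as a donor for Bxb1 integrase-mediated, single-copy integration of a gene circuit into a landing pad, within a platform developed for human induced pluripotent stem cells. In bacteria it is maintained at high copy through the ColE1/pUC origin and selected with ampicillin (AmpR under its own promoter). An f1 origin and lac/lacZα remnants from the parental backbone are also present. The Bxb1 attachment site with the GA central dinucleotide implied by the name was not annotated in the feature table, so its position cannot be given from this record.

The payload is an all-in-one, grazoprevir-inducible circuit with two transcription units arranged in tandem on the same strand. The upstream unit encodes mouse Neurog2 (Ngn2), a bHLH proneural transcription factor, followed by a WPRE and a bGH polyadenylation fragment. According to the catalogue it is driven by a ZF10-responsive promoter, which is not annotated in the table. The downstream unit uses the CAG promoter (CMV enhancer, chicken β-actin promoter, chimeric intron) to express the synthetic regulator ZF10-NS3-p65, which is 3xFLAG-tagged and contains a hepatitis C virus polyprotein segment (the NS3 protease domain) and the RelA p65 activation domain, ending in a bGH poly(A). In regulators of this design, NS3 self-cleavage normally separates the DNA-binding and activation domains, and the protease inhibitor grazoprevir preserves the intact activator so that Ngn2 is switched on.

An EF-1α promoter followed by an FRT site lies upstream of the circuit, and short fragments of the NeoR/KanR and PuroR genes flank it. These plausibly relate to selection-marker activation and later FLP excision after integration, though the record does not explain their role. The construct suits drug-controlled Ngn2 expression, for instance for neuronal differentiation.
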