Features (pLannotate 1.2.2; 29 found; start..end, strand, type, name):
      2..94      +  CDS            lacI (fragment): lac repressor; lacI; The lac repressor binds to the lac operator to inhibit transcription in E. coli. This inhibition can be relieved by adding lactose or isopropyl-β-D-thiogalactopyranoside (IPTG).
    107..128     +  protein_bind   CAP binding site: CAP binding activates transcription in the presence of cAMP. E. coli catabolite activator protein
    143..173     +  promoter       lac promoter: promoter for the E. coli lac operon
    177..199     +  protein_bind   lac operator (fragment): The lac repressor binds to the lac operator to inhibit transcription in E. coli. This inhibition can be relieved by adding lactose or isopropyl-β-D-thiogalactopyranoside (IPTG). lac repressor encoded by lacI
    253..463     +  promoter       SV40 promoter: SV40 early promoter
    485..551     +  CDS            small t antigen (fragment): SV40 (simian virus 40) small t antigen
    558..1736    +  promoter       EF-1α promoter: strong constitutive promoter for human elongation factor EF-1α
   1808..1855    +  protein_bind   FRT: FLP-mediated recombination occurs in the 8-bp core sequence TCTAGAAA (Turan and Bode, 2011). FLP recombinase from the Saccharomyces cerevisiae 2μ plasmid
   1855..1879    -  CDS            NeoR/KanR (fragment): aminoglycoside phosphotransferase confers resistance to neomycin, kanamycin, and G418 (Geneticin®)
   2359..3147    +  CDS            Neurog2: NGN2_MOUSE - Also known as Ath4a, Atoh4, Ngn2. Experimental evidence at protein level: Swiss-Prot protein existence level 1. Transcriptional regulator. Involved in neuronal differentiation. Activates transcription by binding to the E box (5'- CANNTG-3'). From Mus musculus (Mouse).
   3296..3884    +  misc_feature   WPRE: woodchuck hepatitis virus posttranscriptional regulatory element
   3910..3935    +  polyA_signal   bGH poly(A) signal (fragment): bovine growth hormone polyadenylation signal
   3941..4320    +  enhancer       CMV enhancer: human cytomegalovirus immediate early enhancer
   4322..4595    +  promoter       chicken β-actin promoter: No description available
   4596..5612    +  intron         chimeric intron: chimera between introns from chicken β-actin and rabbit β-globin
   6230..6295    +  CDS            3xFLAG: three tandem FLAG® epitope tags, followed by an enterokinase cleavage site
   6512..7090    +  CDS            POLG_HCV77 (fragment): Experimental evidence at protein level: Swiss-Prot protein existence level 1. [RNA-directed RNA polymerase]: RNA-dependent RNA polymerase that performs primer-template recognition and RNA synthesis during viral replication. From Hepatitis C virus genotype 1a (isolate H77) (HCV).
   7424..7795    +  CDS            RelA (p65) AD: transcriptional activation domain of human RelA, also known as p65 (O'Shea and Perkins, 2008)
   7805..8029    +  polyA_signal   bGH poly(A) signal: bovine growth hormone polyadenylation signal
   8036..8057    +  CDS            PuroR (fragment): puromycin N-acetyltransferase; pac from Streptomyces; confers resistance to puromycin
   8116..8136    +  CDS            lacZα (fragment): LacZα fragment of β-galactosidase; lacZ fragment
   8144..8301    +  CDS            lacZα (fragment): LacZα fragment of β-galactosidase; lacZ fragment
   8307..8358    -  misc_feature   bom (fragment): basis of mobility region from pBR322
   8377..8832    +  rep_origin     f1 ori (sequence partly withheld): f1 bacteriophage origin of replication; arrow indicates direction of (+) strand synthesis
   8833..8882    -  misc_feature   bom (fragment): basis of mobility region from pBR322
   8984..9019    -  CDS            rop (fragment): Rop protein, which maintains plasmids at low copy number; rop
   9114..9218    +  promoter       AmpR promoter: bla
   9219..10079   +  CDS            AmpR: β-lactamase; bla; confers resistance to ampicillin, carbenicillin, and related antibiotics
  10250..10838   +  rep_origin     ori: high-copy-number ColE1/pMB1/pBR322/pUC origin of replication
>Addgene plasmid #229789 | Bxb1-GA_AIO-GZV-SynZiFTR_mNgn2 donor | addgene full sequence | sequence record 461679 | Addgene NGS Result
AGCGCCCAATACGCAAACCGCCTCTCCCCGCGCGTTGGCCGATTCATTAATGCAGCTGGCACGACAGGTT
TCCCGACTGGAAAGCGGGCAGTGAGCGCAACGCAATTAATGTGAGTTAGCTCACTCATTAGGCACCCCAG
GCTTTACACTTTATGCTTCCGGCTCGTATGTTGTGTGGAATTGTGAGCGGATAACAATTTCACACAGGAA
ACAGCTATGACCATGATTACGCCAAGCTTAATTCCCTCCCCAGCAGGCAGAAGTATGCAAAGCATGCATC
TCAATTAGTCAGCAACCATAGTCCCGCCCCTAACTCCGCCCATCCCGCCCCTAACTCCGCCCAGTTCCGC
CCATTCTCCGCCCCATGGCTGACTAATTTTTTTTATTTATGCAGAGGCCGAGGCCGCCTCGGCCTCTGAG
CTATTCCAGAAGTAGTGAGGAGGCTTTTTTGGAGGCCTAGGCTTTTGCAAAAAGCTTTGCAAAGATGGAT
AAAGTTTTAAACAGAGAGGAATCTTTGCAGCTAATGGACCTTCTAGGTCTTGAAAGGAGTGGGAATTGGC
TCCGGTGCCCGTCAGTGGGCAGAGCGCACATCGCCCACAGTCCCCGAGAAGTTGGGGGGAGGGGTCGGCA
ATTGAACCGGTGCCTAGAGAAGGTGGCGCGGGGTAAACTGGGAAAGTGATGTCGTGTACTGGCTCCGCCT
TTTTCCCGAGGGTGGGGGAGAACCGTATATAAGTGCAGTAGTCGCCGTGAACGTTCTTTTTCGCAACGGG
TTTGCCGCCAGAACACAGGTAAGTGCCGTGTGTGGTTCCCGCGGGCCTGGCCTCTTTACGGGTTATGGCC
CTTGCGTGCCTTGAATTACTTCCACCTGGCTGCAGTACGTGATTCTTGATCCCGAGCTTCGGGTTGGAAG
TGGGTGGGAGAGTTCGAGGCCTTGCGCTTAAGGAGCCCCTTCGCCTCGTGCTTGAGTTGAGGCCTGGCCT
GGGCGCTGGGGCCGCCGCGTGCGAATCTGGTGGCACCTTCGCGCCTGTCTCGCTGCTTTCGATAAGTCTC
TAGCCATTTAAAATTTTTGATGACCTGCTGCGACGCTTTTTTTCTGGCAAGATAGTCTTGTAAATGCGGG
CCAAGATCTGCACACTGGTATTTCGGTTTTTGGGGCCGCGGGCGGCGACGGGGCCCGTGCGTCCCAGCGC
ACATGTTCGGCGAGGCGGGGCCTGCGAGCGCGGCCACCGAGAATCGGACGGGGGTAGTCTCAAGCTGGCC
GGCCTGCTCTGGTGCCTGGCCTCGCGCCGCCGTGTATCGCCCCGCCCTGGGCGGCAAGGCTGGCCCGGTC
GGCACCAGTTGCGTGAGCGGAAAGATGGCCGCTTCCCGGCCCTGCTGCAGGGAGCTCAAAATGGAGGACG
CGGCGCTCGGGAGAGCGGGCGGGTGAGTCACCCACACAAAGGAAAAGGGCCTTTCCGTCCTCAGCCGTCG
CTTCATGTGACTCCACGGAGTACCGGGCGCCGTCCAGGCACCTCGATTAGTTCTCGAGCTTTTGGAGTAC
GTCGTCTTTAGGTTGGGGGGAGGGGTTTTATGCGATGGAGTTTCCCCACACTGAGTGGGTGGAGACTGAA
GTTAGGCCAGCTTGGCACTTGATGTAATTCTCCTTGGAATTTGCCCTTTTTGAGTTTGGATCTTGGTTCA
TTCTCAAGCCTCAGACAGTGGTTCAAAGTTTTTTTCTTCCATTTCAGGTGTCGTGAGGAATTCGCCACCA
TGGCCGGCTTGTCGACGACGGCGGACTCCGTCGTCAGGATCATCCGGATCCGGATCCGAAGTTCCTATTC
CGAAGTTCCTATTCTCTAGAAAGTATAGGAACTTCATGATATTCGGCAAGCAGGCATCGACTAGTTAATT
AAGCGGACGATTGAGTAACACTGTATCTAGTCTACCTACAGGGCTCGGCGTAGCCGATGTCGCGCGGATA
GCGTCAACCTCTTCGGCGTAGCCGATGTCGCGCAATCAGTTCTCCCGAGGTCGGCGTAGCCGATGTCGCG
CAGAGCCGTGCTTCCAATACGGCGTAGCCGATGTCGCGCCGGGTTTCGTAACAATCGCATGAGGATTCGC
AACGCCTTCGGCGTAGCCGATGTCGCGCTCCCGTCTCAGTAAAGGTCGGCGTAGCCGATGTCGCGCAATC
GGACTGCCTTCGTACGGCGTAGCCGATGTCGCGCGTATCAGTCGCCTCGGAACGGCGTAGCCGATGTCGC
GCATTCGTAAGAGGCTCACTCTCCCTTACACGGAGTGGATAGGATCCTCTAGAGGGTATATAATGGGGGC
CACTAGTCTACTACCAGAGCTCATCGCTAGCGCTACCGGATCGCCACCATGTTCGTCAAATCTGAGACTC
TGGAGTTGAAGGAGGAAGAGGAGGTACTGATGCTGCTGGGCTCGGCTTCCCCGGCCTCGGCGACCCTGAC
CCCGATGTCCTCCAGCGCGGACGAGGAGGAGGACGAGGAGCTGCGCCGGCCGGGCTCCGCGCGTGGGCAG
CGTGGAGCGGAAGCCGGGCAGGGGGTGCAGGGCAGTCCGGCGTCGGGTGCCGGGGGTTGCCGGCCAGGGC
GGCTGCTGGGCCTGATGCACGAGTGCAAGCGTCGCCCGTCGCGCTCACGGGCCGTCTCCCGAGGTGCCAA
GACGGCGGAGACGGTGCAGCGCATCAAGAAGACCCGCAGGCTCAAGGCCAACAACCGCGAGCGCAACCGC
ATGCACAACCTAAACGCCGCGCTGGACGCGCTGCGCGAGGTGCTGCCCACCTTCCCCGAGGATGCCAAGC
TCACGAAGATCGAGACGCTGCGCTTCGCCCACAATTACATCTGGGCGCTCACCGAGACTCTGCGCCTGGC
GGACCACTGCGCCGGCGCCGGTGGCCTCCAGGGGGCGCTCTTCACGGAGGCGGTGCTCCTGAGCCCGGGA
GCTGCGCTCGGCGCCAGCGGGGACAGCCCTTCTCCACCTTCCTCCTGGAGCTGCACCAACAGCCCGGCGT
CATCCTCCAACTCCACGTCCCCATACAGCTGCACTTTATCGCCCGCTAGCCCCGGGTCAGACGTGGACTA
CTGGCAGCCCCCACCTCCGGAGAAGCATCGTTATGCGCCTCACCTGCCCCTCGCCAGGGACTGTATCGGG
TCTGGCTCCGGATCAAGTGGTGGCAGCGGATCAGGATATCCATACGATGTACCAGACTATGCGGGATCGG
GTTACCCCTACGACGTCCCCGACTACGCCGGCTCCGGCTACCCCTACGACGTCCCTGATTATGCTTAGCG
GCCGCAATCAACCTCTGGATTACAAAATTTGTGAAAGATTGACTGGTATTCTTAACTATGTTGCTCCTTT
TACGCTATGTGGATACGCTGCTTTAATGCCTTTGTATCATGCTATTGCTTCCCGTATGGCTTTCATTTTC
TCCTCCTTGTATAAATCCTGGTTGCTGTCTCTTTATGAGGAGTTGTGGCCCGTTGTCAGGCAACGTGGCG
TGGTGTGCACTGTGTTTGCTGACGCAACCCCCACTGGTTGGGGCATTGCCACCACCTGTCAGCTCCTTTC
CGGGACTTTCGCTTTCCCCCTCCCTATTGCCACGGCGGAACTCATCGCCGCCTGCCTTGCCCGCTGCTGG
ACAGGGGCTCGGCTGTTGGGCACTGACAATTCCGTGGTGTTGTCGGGGAAGCTGACGTCCTTTCCATGGC
TGCTCGCCTGTGTTGCCACCTGGATTCTGCGCGGGACGTCCTTCTGCTACGTCCCTTCGGCCCTCAATCC
AGCGGACCTTCCTTCCCGCGGCCTGCTGCCGGCTCTGCGGCCTCTTCCGCGTCTTCGCCTTCGCCCTCAG
ACGAGTCGGATCTCCCTTTGGGCCGCCTCCCCGCCCTTTGGGCCGCCTCCCCGCGCTAGTGCTGGGGATG
CGGTGGGCTCTATGGGTCTCGACATTGATTATTGACTAGTTATTAATAGTAATCAATTACGGGGTCATTA
GTTCATAGCCCATATATGGAGTTCCGCGTTACATAACTTACGGTAAATGGCCCGCCTGGCTGACCGCCCA
ACGACCCCCGCCCATTGACGTCAATAATGACGTATGTTCCCATAGTAACGCCAATAGGGACTTTCCATTG
ACGTCAATGGGTGGAGTATTTACGGTAAACTGCCCACTTGGCAGTACATCAAGTGTATCATATGCCAAGT
ACGCCCCCTATTGACGTCAATGACGGTAAATGGCCCGCCTGGCATTATGCCCAGTACATGACCTTATGGG
ACTTTCCTACTTGGCAGTACATCTACGTATTAGTCATCGCTATTACCATGGTCGAGGTGAGCCCCACGTT
CTGCTTCACTCTCCCCATCTCCCCCCCCTCCCCACCCCCAATTTTGTATTTATTTATTTTTTAATTATTT
TGTGCAGCGATGGGGGCGGGGGGGGGGGGGGGGCGCCAGGCGGGGCGGGGCGGGGCGAGGGGCGGGGCGG
GGCGAGGCGGAGAGGTGCGGCGGCAGCCAATCAGAGCGGCGCGCTCCGAAAGTTTCCTTTTATGGCGAGG
CGGCGGCGGCGGCGGCCCTATAAAAAGCGAAGCGCGCGGCGGGCGGGAGTCGCTGCGCGCTGCCTTCGCC
CCGTGCCCCGCTCCGCCGCCGCCTCGCGCCGCCCGCCCCGGCTCTGACTGACCGCGTTACTCCCACAGGT
GAGCGGGCGGGACGGCCCTTCTCCTCCGGGCTGTAATTAGCGCTTGGTTTAATGACGGCTTGTTTCTTTT
CTGTGGCTGCGTGAAAGCCTTGAGGGGCTCCGGGAGGGCCCTTTGTGCGGGGGGAGCGGCTCGGGGGGTG
CGTGCGTGTGTGTGTGCGTGGGGAGCGCCGCGTGCGGCTCCGCGCTGCCCGGCGGCTGTGAGCGCTGCGG
GCGCGGCGCGGGGCTTTGTGCGCTCCGCAGTGTGCGCGAGGGGAGCGCGGCCGGGGGCGGTGCCCCGCGG
TGCGGGGGGGGCTGCGAGGGGAACAAAGGCTGCGTGCGGGGTGTGTGCGTGGGGGGGTGAGCAGGGGGTG
TGGGCGCGTCGGTCGGGCTGCAACCCCCCCTGCACCCCCCTCCCCGAGTTGCTGAGCACGGCCCGGCTTC
GGGTGCGGGGCTCCGTACGGGGCGTGGCGCGGGGCTCGCCGTGCCGGGCGGGGGGTGGCGGCAGGTGGGG
GTGCCGGGCGGGGCGGGGCCGCCTCGGGCCGGGGAGGGCTCGGGGGAGGGGCGCGGCGGCCCCCGGAGCG
CCGGCGGCTGTCGAGGCGCGGCGAGCCGCAGCCATTGCCTTTTATGGTAATCGTGCGAGAGGGCGCAGGG
ACTTCCTTTGTCCCAAATCTGTGCGGAGCCGAAATCTGGGAGGCGCCGCCGCACCCCCTCTAGCGGGCGC
GGGGCGAAGCGGTGCGGCGCCGGCAGGAAGGAAATGGGCGGGGAGGGCCTTCGTGCGTCGCCGCGCCGCC
GTCCCCTTCTCCCTCTCCAGCCTCGGGGCTGTCCGCGGGGGGACGGCTGCCTTCGGGGGGGACGGGGCAG
GGCGGGGTTCGGCTTCTGGCGTGTGACCGGCGGCTCTAGAGCCTCTGCTAACCATGTTCATGCCTTCTTC
TTTTTCCTACAGCTCCTGGGCAACGTGCTGGTTATTGTGCTGTCTCATCATTTTGGCAAAGAATTCCGAT
CGCGCCACCTGCCGCCACCATGTCTAGACCCGGAGAGCGCCCATTCCAGTGTCGGATTTGCATGCGGAAC
TTTTCGAGAAGACACGGCCTGGACAGACATACCCGTACTCATACAGGTGAAAAACCCTTTCAGTGTCGGA
TCTGTATGCGAAATTTCTCCGACCACAGCAGCCTGAAGAGACATCTACGTACCCACACCGGCAGCCAGAA
GCCATTTCAGTGTCGGATCTGTATGCGGAACTTCTCCGTGAGACACAACCTGACCAGACATCTACGTACG
CACACCGGAGAGAAGCCATTCCAATGCCGAATATGCATGCGCAACTTCAGTGACCACAGCAACCTGAGCA
GACACCTAAAAACCCACACCGGTTCCCAGAAGCCATTTCAGTGTCGGATCTGTATGCGGAACTTCTCCCA
GCGCAGCAGCCTGGTGAGACATCTACGTACGCACACCGGAGAGAAGCCATTCCAATGCCGAATATGCATG
CGCAACTTCAGTGAGAGCGGCCACCTGAAGAGACACCTGCGTACGCACCTGAGGGGATCCACCTGCAGGG
ACTACAAAGACCATGACGGTGATTATAAAGATCATGACATCGATTACAAGGATGACGATGACAAGATGGC
CCCCAAGAAAAAGAGGAAGGTGGGCATTCACGGGGTGCCGGGTGGACTCGAGGGAGGCGGTGGAAGCGGC
GGTACCGAGGACGTGGTGTGCTGCCACTCAATCTACGGCAAGAAGAAGGGTGATATCGACACCTACCGAT
ACATAGGCTCTTCCGGGACAGGCTGCGTGGTCATAGTGGGCAGGATCGTCTTGTCCGGATCCGGCACTAG
TGCGCCCATCACGGCGTACGCCCAGCAGACGAGAGGCCTCCTAGGGTGTATAATCACCAGCCTGACTGGC
CGGGACAAAAACCAAGTGGAGGGTGAGGTCCAGATCGTGTCAACTGCTACCCAAACCTTCCTGGCAACGT
GCATCAATGGGGTATGCTGGGCAGTCTACCACGGGGCCGGAACGAGGACCATCGCATCACCCAAGGGTCC
TGTCATCCAGATGTATACCAATGTGGACCAAGACCTTGTGGGCTGGCCCGCTCCTCAAGGTTCCCGCTCA
TTGACACCCTGTACCTGCGGCTCCTCGGACCTTTACCTGGTCACGAGGCACGCCGATGTCATTCCCGTGC
GCCGGCGAGGTGATAGCAGGGGTAGCCTGCTTTCGCCCCGGCCCATTTCCTACTTGAAAGGCTCCTCGGG
GGGTCCGCTGTTGTGCCCCGCGGGACACGCCGTGGGCCTATTCAGGGCCGCGGTGTGCACCCGTGGAGTG
GCTAAAGCGGTGGACTTTATCCCTGTGGAGAACCTAGAGACAACCATGAGATCCCCGGTGTTCACGGACA
ACTCCTCTCCACCAGCAGTCACCCTGACGCACCCAATCACCAAAATCGATAGGGAGGTTCTCTACCAGGA
GTTCGATGAGATGGAAGAGTGCTCTCAGCACTATCCCTACGATGTGCCCGATTACGCTGGAGGCGGTGGA
AGCGGCGGTACCGATGAGTTTCCCACCATGGTGTTTCCTTCTGGGCAGATCAGCCAGGCCTCGGCCTTGG
CCCCGGCCCCTCCCCAAGTCCTGCCCCAGGCTCCAGCCCCTGCCCCTGCTCCAGCCATGGTATCAGCTCT
GGCCCAGGCCCCAGCCCCTGTCCCAGTCCTAGCCCCAGGCCCTCCTCAGGCTGTGGCCCCACCTGCCCCC
AAGCCCACCCAGGCTGGGGAAGGAACGCTGTCAGAGGCCCTGCTGCAGCTGCAGTTTGATGATGAAGACC
TGGGGGCCTTGCTTGGCAACAGCACAGACCCAGCTGTGTTCACAGACCTGGCATCCGTCGACAACTCCGA
GTTTCAGCAGCTGCTGAACCAGGGCATACCTGTGGCCCCCCACACAACTGAGCCCATGCTGATGGAGTAC
CCTGAGGCTATAACTCGCCTAGTGACAGGGGCCCAGAGGCCCCCCGACCCAGCTCCTGCTCCACTGGGGG
CCCCGGGGCTCCCCAATGGCCTCCTTTCAGGAGATGAAGACTTCTCCTCCATTGCGGACATGGACTTCTC
AGCCCTGCTGAGTCAGATCAGCTCCCAATTGTAACTGTGCCTTCTAGTTGCCAGCCATCTGTTGTTTGCC
CCTCCCCCGTGCCTTCCTTGACCCTGGAAGGTGCCACTCCCACTGTCCTTTCCTAATAAAATGAGGAAAT
TGCATCGCATTGTCTGAGTAGGTGTCATTCTATTCTGGGGGGTGGGGTGGGGCAGGACAGCAAGGGGGAG
GATTGGGAAGACAATAGCAGGCATGCTGGGGATGCGGTGGGCTCTATGGCTAGCCGCTGCAAGAACTCTT
CCTCACGGATCCGAAGTTCCTATTCCGAAGTTCCTATTCTTCAAATAGTATAGGAACTTCAGCGCTCACT
GGCCGTCGTTTTACAAAGGGCGAATTCACTGGCCGTCGTTTTACAACGTCGTGACTGGGAAAACCCTGGC
GTTACCCAACTTAATCGCCTTGCAGCACATCCCCCTTTCGCCAGCTGGCGTAATAGCGAAGAGGCCCGCA
CCGATCGCCCTTCCCAACAGTTGCGCAGCCTGAATGGCGAATGGCGCCTGATGCGGTATTTTCTCCTTAC
GCATCTGTGCGGTATTTCACACCGCATA
[95 nt withheld, positions 8359-8453]
T
[46 nt withheld, positions 8455-8500]
C
[141 nt withheld, positions 8502-8642]
CCTTTGACGTTGGAGTCCACGTTCTTT
[37 nt withheld, positions 8670-8706]
ACTCTATCTCGGGCTATTCTTTTGATTTATAAGGGATTTTGCCGATTTCGGTCTATTGGTTAAAAAATGA
GCTGATTTAACAAAAATTTAACGCGAATTTTAACAAAATATTAACGTTTACAATTTTATGGTGCACTCTC
AGTACAATCTGCTCTGATGCCGCATAGTTAAGCCAGCCCCGACACCCGCCAACACCCGCTGACGCGCCCT
GACGGGCTTGTCTGCTCCCGGCATCCGCTTACAGACAAGCTGTGACCGTCTCCGGGAGCTGCATGTGTCA
GAGGTTTTCACCGTCATCACCGAAACGCGCGAGACGAAAGGGCCTCGTGATACGCCTATTTTTATAGGTT
AATGTCATGATAATAATGGTTTCTTAGACGTCAGGTGGCACTTTTCGGGGAAATGTGCGCGGAACCCCTA
TTTGTTTATTTTTCTAAATACATTCAAATATGTATCCGCTCATGAGACAATAACCCTGATAAATGCTTCA
ATAATATTGAAAAAGGAAGAGTATGAGTATTCAACATTTCCGTGTCGCCCTTATTCCCTTTTTTGCGGCA
TTTTGCCTTCCTGTTTTTGCTCACCCAGAAACGCTGGTGAAAGTAAAAGATGCTGAAGATCAGTTGGGTG
CACGAGTGGGTTACATCGAACTGGATCTCAACAGCGGTAAGATCCTTGAGAGTTTTCGCCCCGAAGAACG
TTTTCCAATGATGAGCACTTTTAAAGTTCTGCTATGTGGCGCGGTATTATCCCGTATTGACGCCGGGCAA
GAGCAACTCGGTCGCCGCATACACTATTCTCAGAATGACTTGGTTGAGTACTCACCAGTCACAGAAAAGC
ATCTTACGGATGGCATGACAGTAAGAGAATTATGCAGTGCTGCCATAACCATGAGTGATAACACTGCGGC
CAACTTACTTCTGACAACGATCGGAGGACCGAAGGAGCTAACCGCTTTTTTGCACAACATGGGGGATCAT
GTAACTCGCCTTGATCGTTGGGAACCGGAGCTGAATGAAGCCATACCAAACGACGAGCGTGACACCACGA
TGCCTGTAGCAATGGCAACAACGTTGCGCAAACTATTAACTGGCGAACTACTTACTCTAGCTTCCCGGCA
ACAATTAATAGACTGGATGGAGGCGGATAAAGTTGCAGGACCACTTCTGCGCTCGGCCCTTCCGGCTGGC
TGGTTTATTGCTGATAAATCTGGAGCCGGTGAGCGTGGGTCTCGCGGTATCATTGCAGCACTGGGGCCAG
ATGGTAAGCCCTCCCGTATCGTAGTTATCTACACGACGGGGAGTCAGGCAACTATGGATGAACGAAATAG
ACAGATCGCTGAGATAGGTGCCTCACTGATTAAGCATTGGTAACTGTCAGACCAAGTTTACTCATATATA
CTTTAGATTGATTTAAAACTTCATTTTTAATTTAAAAGGATCTAGGTGAAGATCCTTTTTGATAATCTCA
TGACCAAAATCCCTTAACGTGAGTTTTCGTTCCACTGAGCGTCAGACCCCGTAGAAAAGATCAAAGGATC
TTCTTGAGATCCTTTTTTTCTGCGCGTAATCTGCTGCTTGCAAACAAAAAAACCACCGCTACCAGCGGTG
GTTTGTTTGCCGGATCAAGAGCTACCAACTCTTTTTCCGAAGGTAACTGGCTTCAGCAGAGCGCAGATAC
CAAATACTGTTCTTCTAGTGTAGCCGTAGTTAGGCCACCACTTCAAGAACTCTGTAGCACCGCCTACATA
CCTCGCTCTGCTAATCCTGTTACCAGTGGCTGCTGCCAGTGGCGATAAGTCGTGTCTTACCGGGTTGGAC
TCAAGACGATAGTTACCGGATAAGGCGCAGCGGTCGGGCTGAACGGGGGGTTCGTGCACACAGCCCAGCT
TGGAGCGAACGACCTACACCGAACTGAGATACCTACAGCGTGAGCTATGAGAAAGCGCCACGCTTCCCGA
AGGGAGAAAGGCGGACAGGTATCCGGTAAGCGGCAGGGTCGGAACAGGAGAGCGCACGAGGGAGCTTCCA
GGGGGAAACGCCTGGTATCTTTATAGTCCTGTCGGGTTTCGCCACCTCTGACTTGAGCGTCGATTTTTGT
GATGCTCGTCAGGGGGGCGGAGCCTATGGAAAAACGCCAGCAACGCGGCCTTTTTACGGTTCCTGGCCTT
TTGCTGGCCTTTTGCTCACATGTTCTTTCCTGCGTTATCCCCTGATTCTGTGGATAACCGTATTACCGCC
TTTGAGTGAGCTGATACCGCTCGCCGCAGCCGAACGACCGAGCGCAGCGAGTCAGTGAGCGAGGAAGCGG
AAG
